>Addgene plasmid #33330 | pSG5-FLAG-CaMKKbeta N-terminus on CaMKKalpha | addgene partial sequence | sequence record 43329 | T7 5'-TAATACGACTCACTATAGGG-3'
GACGACGATGACAAGCTAGCTCATTATGTGTCTCTAGCCAGCCCACCAGCGACCGGGCAGCCCCCCAGGA
TGAGCTGGGAAGCGGGGGTGTCAGCCGGGAAAGCCAGAAGCCCTGCGAGGCACTGCGGGGACTCTCATCC
TTAAGCATCCACTTGGGCATGGAATCCTTCATCGTGGTCACCGAGTGTGAACCAGGCCGGGGCGTGGACC
TCAGCCTGGCCAGAGACCAACCTCTGGAGGCCGATGGCCAGGAACTCCCTCTGGATGCCTCGGAACCTGA
GTCACGGTCCCTGCTTTCTGGTCGCAAGATGTCCCTCCAGGAGCGGTCCCAGGGCGGGCTGGCGTCCAGC
AGCAGCCTGGACATGAATGGACGCTGCATCTGCCCATCCCTGTCCTACTCACCAGCCAGCTCCCCACAGT
CCTCTCCCCGGATGCCCCGGCGGCCCACAGTGGAGTCGCACCACGTCTCCATCACGGGTTTGCAGGACTG
TGTGCAGCTGAATCAGTACAAGCTGCAGAGTGAGATTGGCAAGGGTGCCTATGGTGTGGTGAGGCTGGCC
TACAATGAAAGGGAAGACAGACACTATGCAATGAAAGTTCTTTCCAAAAAGAAGTTACTGAAGCAGTATG
GCTTTCCTCGCCGTCCTCCCCCGAGAGGGTCCCAAGCTCCTCAGGGAGGGCCAGCCAAACAGCTGCTGCC
CCTGGAGCGTGTATACCAGGAGATTGCCATTTTAAAGAAACTGGACCACGTGAATGTAGTCAAGTTGATC
GAGGTCCTGGATGATCCTGCTGAAGACAATCTCTATTTGGTGTTTGACCTCCTGAGAAAGGGACCAGTCA
TGGAAGTGCCCTGCGACAAGCCCTTCCCAGAGGAGCAAGCTCGCCTCTACCTCCGGGACATCATCCTGGG
C
