>Addgene plasmid #33330 | pSG5-FLAG-CaMKKbeta N-terminus on CaMKKalpha | addgene partial sequence | sequence record 45593 | pCAG-F 5'-GCAACGTGCTGGTTATTGTG-3'
TATAGGGCGAATTCGGATCCATGGACTACAAGGACGACGATGACAAAGCTAGCTCATTATGTGTCTCTAG
CCAGCCCACCAGCGACCGGGCAGCCCCCCAGGATGAGCTGGGAAGCGGGGGTGTCAGCCGGGAAAGCCAG
AAGCCCTGCGAGGCACTGCGGGGACTCTCATCCTTAAGCATCCACTTGGGCATGGAATCCTTCATCGTGG
TCACCGAGTGTGAACCAGGCCGGGGCGTGGACCTCAGCCTGGCCAGAGACCAACCTCTGGAGGCCGATGG
CCAGGAACTCCCTCTGGATGCCTCGGAACCTGAGTCACGGTCCCTGCTTTCTGGTCGCAAGATGTCCCTC
CAGGAGCGGTCCCAGGGCGGGCTGGCGTCCAGCAGCAGCCTGGACATGAATGGACGCTGCATCTGCCCAT
CCCTGTCCTACTCACCAGCCAGCTCCCCACAGTCCTCTCCCCGGATGCCCCGGCGGCCCACAGTGGAGTC
GCACCACGTCTCCATCACGGGTTTGCAGGACTGTGTGCAGCTGAATCAGTACAAGCTGCAGAGTGAGATT
GGCAAGGGTGCCTATGGTGTGGTGAGGCTGGCCTACAATGAAAGGGAAGACAGACACTATGCAATGAAAG
TTCTTTCCAAAAAGAAGTTACTGAAGCAGTATGGCTTTCCTCGCCGTCCTCCCCCGAGAGGGTCCCAAGC
TCCTCAGGGAGGGCCAGCCAAACAGCTGCTGCCCCTGGAGCGTGTATACCAGGAGATTGCCATTTTAAAG
AAACTGGACCACGTGAATGTAGTCAAGTTGATCGAGGTCCTGGATGATCCTGCTGAA
