>Addgene plasmid #33330 | pSG5-FLAG-CaMKKbeta N-terminus on CaMKKalpha | addgene partial sequence | sequence record 45594 | SV40pA-R 5'-GAAATTTGTGATGCTATTGC-3'
ATAAGATCTGGATCCTCAGGATGCAGCCTCATCTTCCTGGACTCCGGGAAGCTCTGGGCTTTTGCCCCCT
TCTCCACATCCTTCTTTCAACAGTAAGTTTCCTGGCGCAGACATAGATCTTTCTTCCCTGCGTGCTTGGG
GCTCAAATGGGTTTCCAAAGGAACGCTTTCTCAGCATAGACTTGACCAGGATCACAGTGGTCCAGCTGGG
GATGAGCTTGACTGAGTTCTTCACCTCCTCCTCAGTCACCTCTACCACACTGCAGTGTTCCTCCTCTGAA
GGGAGGGGCTCCTCTCCATGCTTGGTCACCCAAGGGTGTAACTTGATATCAGACACCCCAATTCTTGTTT
CAGGATTCTTGTCTAGCATCTTCAGGATCAGGTCTTTGAGTTCCTCGCTGACCTCCGGCTCCTCAGGGAA
CACCACGGCCTCATTCTTGATCTTTCTGTGCAGGGCCAGGATGTACTCATCAATGAATGGGCACTTCCCG
TAGACAAAACAATACAGTGTAACCCCAGTGGCCCATACATCCAAGGCCTTCCCACTGAAGCTCTGGCCGG
TGTCAGAAATGGCCTCCGGGGCCATGAATGCTGGGGTCCCTGCCGTACTGGACAGCTGAGCATCATTCCC
CTCAAACTGGTTGCTGACACCAAAGTCGGCGATCTTCACGTGCCCATCGTCCCCAAGGAGCAGATTGGAC
GGCTTGATGTCCCTGTGCACAATCTTCTGGCAGTGCAAGTACTCGAGGCCCAGGATGATGTCCCGGAGGT
AGAGGCGAGCTTGCTCCTCTGGGAAGGGCTTGTCGCAGGGCACTTCCATGACTGGTCCCTTTCTCAGGAG
G
