[The description below was written by a language model from this plasmid's Addgene catalogue record.]
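Description:
pSG5-FLAG-CaMKKbeta N-terminus on CaMKKalpha is a mammalian expression plasmid built on the Stratagene pSG5 backbone (about 4.1 kb without insert). It is propagated in E. coli under ampicillin selection; the copy number is recorded as unknown, and no feature table is provided, so the origin of replication and other backbone elements are not itemised. No mammalian selection marker is listed, which suits transient transfection. Expression of the insert is driven by the SV40 promoter. The use of a T7 primer for 5′ sequencing indicates a T7 promoter site upstream of the cloning position.

The roughly 1.6 kb insert encodes a chimeric rat calcium/calmodulin-dependent protein kinase kinase. Residues 1–164 of CaMKKbeta, its N-terminal region, were joined by a PCR-based method to residues 121–505 of CaMKKalpha (CaMKK1), which supplies the body of the protein. A FLAG epitope at the N-terminus allows detection and immunoprecipitation. The fragment was cloned into BamHI sites at both ends, and both sites are retained.

Three differences from the reference sequence (S3V, G96R and P108L) lie in the CaMKKbeta portion. The depositors note that these were present in their original rat CaMKKbeta clone and consider them a natural variant rather than introduced mutations.

A domain-swap construct of this kind tests whether the beta isoform's N-terminus can confer isoform-specific properties on the alpha isoform. The associated study characterised the CaMKKbeta–AMPK signalling complex, so the chimera was probably used to map the regions responsible for isoform-specific interaction or signalling, although the record does not describe the experiments.
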