Addgene plasmid #33330: pSG5-FLAG-CaMKKbeta N-terminus on CaMKKalpha
Depositing lab: Anthony Means. Depositing organization: Duke University. Publication: Characterization of the CaMKKbeta-AMPK signaling complex. Green MF, Anderson KA, Means AR. Cell Signal. 2011 Dec;23(12):2005-12. Epub 2011 Jul 23. 10.1016/j.cellsig.2011.07.014 PubMed 21807092.
Backbone
  Vector backbone: pSG5
  Backbone manufacturer: Stratagene
  Backbone size w/o insert (bp): 4100
  Vector type: Mammalian Expression
Growth in bacteria
  Bacterial resistance: Ampicillin, 100 μg/mL
  Growth temperature: 37°C
  Growth strain: DH5alpha
  Copy number: Unknown
Gene/Insert
  Gene/Insert name: Calcium/Calmodulin dependent protein kinase kinase alpha (alt names: CaMKKalpha; CaMKK1)
  Species: R. norvegicus (rat)
  Insert size (bp): 1623
  Mutation: CaMKKbeta N-terminus (1-164) was fused to body for CaMKKalpha (121-505) using PCR based method; S3V, G96R, and P108L also present.
  GenBank ID: NP_113850
  Entrez Gene: Camkk1
  Promoter: SV40
  Tag / fusion protein: FLAG (N terminal on insert)
  Cloning method: Restriction Enzyme; 5′ cloning site BamHI (not destroyed); 3′ cloning site BamHI (not destroyed)
  Sequencing primers: 5′ T7
Terms and licenses: Academic/Nonprofit Terms; Industry Terms: Not Available to Industry
Depositor comments: The S3V, G96R, and P108L "mutations" were present in the original version of rat CaMKKbeta cloned by the Means lab. They believe these sequence differences represent a natural variant of the CaMKKbeta sequence and are not mutations.
How to cite: pSG5-FLAG-CaMKKbeta N-terminus on CaMKKalpha was a gift from Anthony Means (Addgene plasmid # 33330 ; http://n2t.net/addgene:33330 ; RRID:Addgene_33330)
